Addgene plasmid #63666: px330-SID4X-dCas9
Purpose: (Empty Backbone) Mammalian gRNA expression vector also expressing SID4X-dCas9
Depositing lab: Dong Kong. Depositing organization: Tufts University.
Backbone
  Vector backbone: px330
  Backbone manufacturer: Feng Zhang
  Vector type: Mammalian Expression, CRISPR
  Promoter: U6 for gRNA and CMV for dCas9
Growth in bacteria
  Bacterial resistance: Ampicillin, 100 μg/mL
  Growth temperature: 37°C
  Growth strain: Stbl3
  Copy number: High Copy
Gene/Insert
  Cloning method: Unknown
  Sequencing primers: 5′ hU6-F
Terms and licenses: Academic/Nonprofit Terms; Industry Terms: Not Available to Industry
How to cite: px330-SID4X-dCas9 was a gift from Dong Kong (Addgene plasmid # 63666)
