[The description below was written by a language model from this plasmid's Addgene catalogue record and pLannotate feature annotations shown in this document.]
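Description:
px330-SID4X-dCas9 is a mammalian expression CRISPR plasmid derived from the px330 backbone and catalogued as an empty backbone, meaning that it carries no target-specific guide sequence and is intended to receive one from the user. It combines two expression units on a single 8.4 kb plasmid. A human U6 RNA polymerase III promoter sits upstream of the Streptococcus pyogenes guide RNA scaffold, with a short gap between them where a spacer would presumably be inserted, although the record lists the cloning method as unknown. A second, partial scaffold match follows the full one. Propagation in E. coli relies on a high-copy ColE1/pUC-type origin and an ampicillin resistance gene (β-lactamase). Leftover lac promoter/operator, lacI and MCS fragments appear to be backbone remnants.

The second unit uses the CMV enhancer and promoter, with a T7 promoter just downstream, to drive a fusion protein that ends at a bovine growth hormone polyadenylation signal. The open reading frame begins with a 3xFLAG epitope tag, followed by sequence matching a fragment of human MXD1 (MAD1). This fits the SID4X module, a tandem repeat of the mSin3-interacting repressor domain, though only one repeat was annotated. A short stretch labelled as an ABE fragment is most likely a shared linker rather than a base editor component. The large Cas9 coding region was auto-annotated as the VQR variant, but the catalogue describes it as nuclease-dead dCas9, and the table does not resolve individual mutations. Together these parts support guide-directed transcriptional repression (CRISPR interference) in mammalian cells, with the repressor domain recruited to a chosen locus without DNA cleavage. No mammalian selection marker or fluorescent reporter is annotated.
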