Features (pLannotate 1.2.2; 21 found; start..end, strand, type, name):
    132..335     +  promoter       CMV promoter: human cytomegalovirus (CMV) immediate early promoter
    377..395     +  promoter       T7 promoter: promoter for bacteriophage T7 RNA polymerase
    412..477     +  CDS            3xFLAG: three tandem FLAG® epitope tags, followed by an enterokinase cleavage site
    541..627     +  CDS            MXD1 (fragment): MAD1_HUMAN - Also known as MAD. Experimental evidence at protein level: Swiss-Prot protein existence level 1. Component of a transcriptional repressor complex together with MAX (PubMed:8425218). In complex with MAX binds to the core DNA sequence 5'-CAC[GA]TG-3' (PubMed:8425218). Antagonizes MYC transcriptional activity by competing with MYC for MAX binding (PubMed:8425218). Binds to the TERT promoter and represses telomerase expression, possibly by interfering with MYC binding (PubMed:12837246). From Homo sapiens (Human).
    916..963     +  CDS            ABE(7.10) (fragment): adenine base editor comprising wild-type E. coli TadA fused to the evolved TadA*(7.10) mutant (Gaudelli et al., 2017)
    964..5064    +  CDS            Cas9 VQR: Streptococcus pyogenes Cas9 endonuclease with the D1135V/R1335Q/T1337R mutations has an altered recognition specificity for the protospacer adjacent motif (PAM) (Kleinstiver et al., 2015)
   5119..5343    +  polyA_signal   bGH poly(A) signal: bovine growth hormone polyadenylation signal
   5347..5368    +  promoter       SV40 promoter (fragment): SV40 enhancer and early promoter
   5373..5389    +  misc_feature   MCS (fragment): pBluescript multiple cloning site
   5438..5454    -  protein_bind   lac operator: The lac repressor binds to the lac operator to inhibit transcription in E. coli. This inhibition can be relieved by adding lactose or isopropyl-β-D-thiogalactopyranoside (IPTG). lac repressor encoded by lacI
   5462..5492    -  promoter       lac promoter: promoter for the E. coli lac operon
   5507..5528    -  protein_bind   CAP binding site: CAP binding activates transcription in the presence of cAMP. E. coli catabolite activator protein
   5541..5633    -  CDS            lacI (fragment): lac repressor; lacI; The lac repressor binds to the lac operator to inhibit transcription in E. coli. This inhibition can be relieved by adding lactose or isopropyl-β-D-thiogalactopyranoside (IPTG).
   5816..6404    -  rep_origin     ori: high-copy-number ColE1/pMB1/pBR322/pUC origin of replication
   6575..7435    -  CDS            AmpR: β-lactamase; bla; confers resistance to ampicillin, carbenicillin, and related antibiotics
   7436..7540    -  promoter       AmpR promoter: bla
   7611..7655    -  misc_feature   bom (fragment): basis of mobility region from pBR322
   7809..8049    +  promoter       U6 promoter: RNA polymerase III promoter for human U6 snRNA
   8076..8151    +  misc_RNA       gRNA scaffold: guide RNA scaffold for the Streptococcus pyogenes CRISPR/Cas9 system
   8158..8201    +  misc_RNA       gRNA scaffold (fragment): guide RNA scaffold for the Streptococcus pyogenes CRISPR/Cas9 system
   8208..131     +  enhancer       CMV enhancer (across the origin): human cytomegalovirus immediate early enhancer
>Addgene plasmid #63666 | px330-SID4X-dCas9 | depositor full sequence | sequence record 105980 | px330-SID4X-dCas9 sequence 8443 bps
ATATGCCAAGTACGCCCCCTATTGACGTCAATGACGGTAAATGGCCCGCCTGGCATTATGCCCAGTACAT
GACCTTATGGGACTTTCCTACTTGGCAGTACATCTACGTATTAGTCATCGCTATTACCATGGTGATGCGG
TTTTGGCAGTACATCAATGGGCGTGGATAGCGGTTTGACTCACGGGGATTTCCAAGTCTCCACCCCATTG
ACGTCAATGGGAGTTTGTTTTGGCACCAAAATCAACGGGACTTTCCAAAATGTCGTAACAACTCCGCCCC
ATTGACGCAAATGGGCGGTAGGCGTGTACGGTGGGAGGTCTATATAAGCAGAGCTGGTTTAGTGAACCGT
CAGATCCGCTAGAGATCCGCGGCCGCTAATACGACTCACTATAGGGAGAGCCGCCACCATGGACTACAAA
GACCATGACGGTGATTATAAAGATCATGACATCGATTACAAGGATGACGATGACAAGATGGCCCCCAAGA
AGAAGAGGAAGGTGGGCATTCACCGCGGGGTACCTGGAGGTTCTGGATCCATGAACATCCAGATGCTGCT
GGAGGCCGCTGACTACCTGGAACGGAGAGAGCGCGAAGCCGAGCACGGATATGCTTCAATGCTGCCCGGA
AGCGGCATGAATATTCAGATGCTGCTGGAGGCTGCTGATTACCTGGAAAGGCGCGAACGGGAGGCCGAAC
ATGGCTATGCTTCCATGCTGCCTGGGTCTGGAATGAATATCCAAATGCTGCTGGAGGCAGCCGATTACCT
GGAACGGAGAGAAAGAGAAGCCGAGCACGGATACGCCAGCATGCTGCCAGGCAGCGGGATGAACATACAA
ATGCTGCTGGAGGCTGCCGATTACCTGGAGAGGCGCGAGAGAGAAGCTGAACATGGCTATGCCTCTATGC
TGCCCAGCGGCAGCGAGACTCCCGGGACCTCAGAGTCCGCCACACCCGAAAGTGATAAAAAGTATTCTAT
TGGTTTAGCTATCGGCACTAATTCCGTTGGATGGGCTGTCATAACCGATGAATACAAAGTACCTTCAAAG
AAATTTAAGGTGTTGGGGAACACAGACCGTCATTCGATTAAAAAGAATCTTATCGGTGCCCTCCTATTCG
ATAGTGGCGAAACGGCAGAGGCGACTCGCCTGAAACGAACCGCTCGGAGAAGGTATACACGTCGCAAGAA
CCGAATATGTTACTTACAAGAAATTTTTAGCAATGAGATGGCCAAAGTTGACGATTCTTTCTTTCACCGT
TTGGAAGAGTCCTTCCTTGTCGAAGAGGACAAGAAACATGAACGGCACCCCATCTTTGGAAACATAGTAG
ATGAGGTGGCATATCATGAAAAGTACCCAACGATTTATCACCTCAGAAAAAAGCTAGTTGACTCAACTGA
TAAAGCGGACCTGAGGTTAATCTACTTGGCTCTTGCCCATATGATAAAGTTCCGTGGGCACTTTCTCATT
GAGGGTGATCTAAATCCGGACAACTCGGATGTCGACAAACTGTTCATCCAGTTAGTACAAACCTATAATC
AGTTGTTTGAAGAGAACCCTATAAATGCAAGTGGCGTGGATGCGAAGGCTATTCTTAGCGCCCGCCTCTC
TAAATCCCGACGGCTAGAAAACCTGATCGCACAATTACCCGGAGAGAAGAAAAATGGGTTGTTCGGTAAC
CTTATAGCGCTCTCACTAGGCCTGACACCAAATTTTAAGTCGAACTTCGACTTAGCTGAAGATGCCAAAT
TGCAGCTTAGTAAGGACACGTACGATGACGATCTCGACAATCTACTGGCACAAATTGGAGATCAGTATGC
GGACTTATTTTTGGCTGCCAAAAACCTTAGCGATGCAATCCTCCTATCTGACATACTGAGAGTTAATACT
GAGATTACCAAGGCGCCGTTATCCGCTTCAATGATCAAAAGGTACGATGAACATCACCAAGACTTGACAC
TTCTCAAGGCCCTAGTCCGTCAGCAACTGCCTGAGAAATATAAGGAAATATTCTTTGATCAGTCGAAAAA
CGGGTACGCAGGTTATATTGACGGCGGAGCGAGTCAAGAGGAATTCTACAAGTTTATCAAACCCATATTA
GAGAAGATGGATGGGACGGAAGAGTTGCTTGTAAAACTCAATCGCGAAGATCTACTGCGAAAGCAGCGGA
CTTTCGACAACGGTAGCATTCCACATCAAATCCACTTAGGCGAATTGCATGCTATACTTAGAAGGCAGGA
GGATTTTTATCCGTTCCTCAAAGACAATCGTGAAAAGATTGAGAAAATCCTAACCTTTCGCATACCTTAC
TATGTGGGACCCCTGGCCCGAGGGAACTCTCGGTTCGCATGGATGACAAGAAAGTCCGAAGAAACGATTA
CTCCATGGAATTTTGAGGAAGTTGTCGATAAAGGTGCGTCAGCTCAATCGTTCATCGAGAGGATGACCAA
CTTTGACAAGAATTTACCGAACGAAAAAGTATTGCCTAAGCACAGTTTACTTTACGAGTATTTCACAGTG
TACAATGAACTCACGAAAGTTAAGTATGTCACTGAGGGCATGCGTAAACCCGCCTTTCTAAGCGGAGAAC
AGAAGAAAGCAATAGTAGATCTGTTATTCAAGACCAACCGCAAAGTGACAGTTAAGCAATTGAAAGAGGA
CTACTTTAAGAAAATTGAATGCTTCGATTCTGTCGAGATCTCCGGGGTAGAAGATCGATTTAATGCGTCA
CTTGGTACGTATCATGACCTCCTAAAGATAATTAAAGATAAGGACTTCCTGGATAACGAAGAGAATGAAG
ATATCTTAGAAGATATAGTGTTGACTCTTACCCTCTTTGAAGATCGGGAAATGATTGAGGAAAGACTAAA
AACATACGCTCACCTGTTCGACGATAAGGTTATGAAACAGTTAAAGAGGCGTCGCTATACGGGCTGGGGA
CGATTGTCGCGGAAACTTATCAACGGGATAAGAGACAAGCAAAGTGGTAAAACTATTCTCGATTTTCTAA
AGAGCGACGGCTTCGCCAATAGGAACTTTATGCAGCTGATCCATGATGACTCTTTAACCTTCAAAGAGGA
TATACAAAAGGCACAGGTTTCCGGACAAGGGGACTCATTGCACGAACATATTGCGAATCTTGCTGGTTCG
CCAGCCATCAAAAAGGGCATACTCCAGACAGTCAAAGTAGTGGATGAGCTAGTTAAGGTCATGGGACGTC
ACAAACCGGAAAACATTGTAATCGAGATGGCACGCGAAAATCAAACGACTCAGAAGGGGCAAAAAAACAG
TCGAGAGCGGATGAAGAGAATAGAAGAGGGTATTAAAGAACTGGGCAGCCAGATCTTAAAGGAGCATCCT
GTGGAAAATACCCAATTGCAGAACGAGAAACTTTACCTCTATTACCTACAAAATGGAAGGGACATGTATG
TTGATCAGGAACTGGACATAAACCGTTTATCTGATTACGACGTCGATGCCATTGTACCCCAATCCTTTTT
GAAGGACGATTCAATCGACAATAAAGTGCTTACACGCTCGGATAAGAACCGAGGGAAAAGTGACAATGTT
CCAAGCGAGGAAGTCGTAAAGAAAATGAAGAACTATTGGCGGCAGCTCCTAAATGCGAAACTGATAACGC
AAAGAAAGTTCGATAACTTAACTAAAGCTGAGAGGGGTGGCTTGTCTGAACTTGACAAGGCCGGATTTAT
TAAACGTCAGCTCGTGGAAACCCGCCAAATCACAAAGCATGTTGCACAGATACTAGATTCCCGAATGAAT
ACGAAATACGACGAGAACGATAAGCTGATTCGGGAAGTCAAAGTAATCACTTTAAAGTCAAAATTGGTGT
CGGACTTCAGAAAGGATTTTCAATTCTATAAAGTTAGGGAGATAAATAACTACCACCATGCGCACGACGC
TTATCTTAATGCCGTCGTAGGGACCGCACTCATTAAGAAATACCCGAAGCTAGAAAGTGAGTTTGTGTAT
GGTGATTACAAAGTTTATGACGTCCGTAAGATGATCGCGAAAAGCGAACAGGAGATAGGCAAGGCTACAG
CCAAATACTTCTTTTATTCTAACATTATGAATTTCTTTAAGACGGAAATCACTCTGGCAAACGGAGAGAT
ACGCAAACGACCTTTAATTGAAACCAATGGGGAGACAGGTGAAATCGTATGGGATAAGGGCCGGGACTTC
GCGACGGTGAGAAAAGTTTTGTCCATGCCCCAAGTCAACATAGTAAAGAAAACTGAGGTGCAGACCGGAG
GGTTTTCAAAGGAATCGATTCTTCCAAAAAGGAATAGTGATAAGCTCATCGCTCGTAAAAAGGACTGGGA
CCCGAAAAAGTACGGTGGCTTCGATAGCCCTACAGTTGCCTATTCTGTCCTAGTAGTGGCAAAAGTTGAG
AAGGGAAAATCCAAGAAACTGAAGTCAGTCAAAGAATTATTGGGGATAACGATTATGGAGCGCTCGTCTT
TTGAAAAGAACCCCATCGACTTCCTTGAGGCGAAAGGTTACAAGGAAGTAAAAAAGGATCTCATAATTAA
ACTACCAAAGTATAGTCTGTTTGAGTTAGAAAATGGCCGAAAACGGATGTTGGCTAGCGCCGGAGAGCTT
CAAAAGGGGAACGAACTCGCACTACCGTCTAAATACGTGAATTTCCTGTATTTAGCGTCCCATTACGAGA
AGTTGAAAGGTTCACCTGAAGATAACGAACAGAAGCAACTTTTTGTTGAGCAGCACAAACATTATCTCGA
CGAAATCATAGAGCAAATTTCGGAATTCAGTAAGAGAGTCATCCTAGCTGATGCCAATCTGGACAAAGTA
TTAAGCGCATACAACAAGCACAGGGATAAACCCATACGTGAGCAGGCGGAAAATATTATCCATTTGTTTA
CTCTTACCAACCTCGGCGCTCCAGCCGCATTCAAGTATTTTGACACAACGATAGATCGCAAACGATACAC
TTCTACCAAGGAGGTGCTAGACGCGACACTGATTCACCAATCCATCACGGGATTATATGAAACTCGGATA
GATTTGTCACAGCTTGGGGGTGACTGACCGGTCATCATCACCATCACCATTGAGTTTAAACCCGCTGATC
AGCCTCGACTGTGCCTTCTAGTTGCCAGCCATCTGTTGTTTGCCCCTCCCCCGTGCCTTCCTTGACCCTG
GAAGGTGCCACTCCCACTGTCCTTTCCTAATAAAATGAGGAAATTGCATCGCATTGTCTGAGTAGGTGTC
ATTCTATTCTGGGGGGTGGGGTGGGGCAGGACAGCAAGGGGGAGGATTGGGAAGACAATAGCAGGCATGC
TGGGGATGCGGTGGGCTCTATGGCTTCTGAGGCGGAAAGAACCAGCTGGGGCTCGATACCGTCGACCTCT
AGCTAGAGCTTGGCGTAATCATGGTCATAGCTGTTTCCTGTGTGAAATTGTTATCCGCTCACAATTCCAC
ACAACATACGAGCCGGAAGCATAAAGTGTAAAGCCTAGGGTGCCTAATGAGTGAGCTAACTCACATTAAT
TGCGTTGCGCTCACTGCCCGCTTTCCAGTCGGGAAACCTGTCGTGCCAGCTGCATTAATGAATCGGCCAA
CGCGCGGGGAGAGGCGGTTTGCGTATTGGGCGCTCTTCCGCTTCCTCGCTCACTGACTCGCTGCGCTCGG
TCGTTCGGCTGCGGCGAGCGGTATCAGCTCACTCAAAGGCGGTAATACGGTTATCCACAGAATCAGGGGA
TAACGCAGGAAAGAACATGTGAGCAAAAGGCCAGCAAAAGGCCAGGAACCGTAAAAAGGCCGCGTTGCTG
GCGTTTTTCCATAGGCTCCGCCCCCCTGACGAGCATCACAAAAATCGACGCTCAAGTCAGAGGTGGCGAA
ACCCGACAGGACTATAAAGATACCAGGCGTTTCCCCCTGGAAGCTCCCTCGTGCGCTCTCCTGTTCCGAC
CCTGCCGCTTACCGGATACCTGTCCGCCTTTCTCCCTTCGGGAAGCGTGGCGCTTTCTCAATGCTCACGC
TGTAGGTATCTCAGTTCGGTGTAGGTCGTTCGCTCCAAGCTGGGCTGTGTGCACGAACCCCCCGTTCAGC
CCGACCGCTGCGCCTTATCCGGTAACTATCGTCTTGAGTCCAACCCGGTAAGACACGACTTATCGCCACT
GGCAGCAGCCACTGGTAACAGGATTAGCAGAGCGAGGTATGTAGGCGGTGCTACAGAGTTCTTGAAGTGG
TGGCCTAACTACGGCTACACTAGAAGGACAGTATTTGGTATCTGCGCTCTGCTGAAGCCAGTTACCTTCG
GAAAAAGAGTTGGTAGCTCTTGATCCGGCAAACAAACCACCGCTGGTAGCGGTGGTTTTTTTGTTTGCAA
GCAGCAGATTACGCGCAGAAAAAAAGGATCTCAAGAAGATCCTTTGATCTTTTCTACGGGGTCTGACGCT
CAGTGGAACGAAAACTCACGTTAAGGGATTTTGGTCATGAGATTATCAAAAAGGATCTTCACCTAGATCC
TTTTAAATTAAAAATGAAGTTTTAAATCAATCTAAAGTATATATGAGTAAACTTGGTCTGACAGTTACCA
ATGCTTAATCAGTGAGGCACCTATCTCAGCGATCTGTCTATTTCGTTCATCCATAGTTGCCTGACTCCCC
GTCGTGTAGATAACTACGATACGGGAGGGCTTACCATCTGGCCCCAGTGCTGCAATGATACCGCGAGACC
CACGCTCACCGGCTCCAGATTTATCAGCAATAAACCAGCCAGCCGGAAGGGCCGAGCGCAGAAGTGGTCC
TGCAACTTTATCCGCCTCCATCCAGTCTATTAATTGTTGCCGGGAAGCTAGAGTAAGTAGTTCGCCAGTT
AATAGTTTGCGCAACGTTGTTGCCATTGCTACAGGCATCGTGGTGTCACGCTCGTCGTTTGGTATGGCTT
CATTCAGCTCCGGTTCCCAACGATCAAGGCGAGTTACATGATCCCCCATGTTGTGCAAAAAAGCGGTTAG
CTCCTTCGGTCCTCCGATCGTTGTCAGAAGTAAGTTGGCCGCAGTGTTATCACTCATGGTTATGGCAGCA
CTGCATAATTCTCTTACTGTCATGCCATCCGTAAGATGCTTTTCTGTGACTGGTGAGTACTCAACCAAGT
CATTCTGAGAATAGTGTATGCGGCGACCGAGTTGCTCTTGCCCGGCGTCAATACGGGATAATACCGCGCC
ACATAGCAGAACTTTAAAAGTGCTCATCATTGGAAAACGTTCTTCGGGGCGAAAACTCTCAAGGATCTTA
CCGCTGTTGAGATCCAGTTCGATGTAACCCACTCGTGCACCCAACTGATCTTCAGCATCTTTTACTTTCA
CCAGCGTTTCTGGGTGAGCAAAAACAGGAAGGCAAAATGCCGCAAAAAAGGGAATAAGGGCGACACGGAA
ATGTTGAATACTCATACTCTTCCTTTTTCAATATTATTGAAGCATTTATCAGGGTTATTGTCTCATGAGC
GGATACATATTTGAATGTATTTAGAAAAATAAACAAATAGGGGTTCCGCGCACATTTCCCCGAAAAGTGC
CACCTGACGTCGACGGATCGGGAGATCGATCTCCCGATCCCCTAGGGTCGACTCTCAGTACAATCTGCTC
TGATGCCGCATAGTTAAGCCAGTATCTGCTCCCTGCTTGTGTGTTGGAGGTCGCTGAGTAGTGCGCGAGC
AAAATTTAAGCTACAACAAGGCAAGGCTTGACCGACAATTGCATGAAGAATCTGCTTAGGGTTAGGCGTT
TTGCGCTGCTTCGCGATGTACGGGCCAGATATACGCGTGAGGGCCTATTTCCCATGATTCCTTCATATTT
GCATATACGATACAAGGCTGTTAGAGAGATAATTGGAATTAATTTGACTGTAAACACAAAGATATTAGTA
CAAAATACGTGACGTAGAAAGTAATAATTTCTTGGGTAGTTTGCAGTTTTAAAATTATGTTTTAAAATGG
ACTATCATATGCTTACCGTAACTTGAAAGTATTTCGATTTCTTGGCTTTATATATCTTGTGGAAAGGACG
AAACACCGGGTCTTCGAGAAGACCTGTTTTAGAGCTAGAAATAGCAAGTTAAAATAAGGCTAGTCCGTTA
TCAACTTGAAAAAGTGGCACCGAGTCGGTGCTTTTTTGTTTTAGAGCTAGAAATAGCAAGTTAAAATAAG
GCTAGTCCGTTTTTAGCGACTAGTTATTAATAGTAATCAATTACGGGGTCATTAGTTCATAGCCCATATA
TGGAGTTCCGCGTTACATAACTTACGGTAAATGGCCCGCCTGGCTGACCGCCCAACGACCCCCGCCCATT
GACGTCAATAATGACGTATGTTCCCATAGTAACGCCAATAGGGACTTTCCATTGACGTCAATGGGTGGAC
TATTTACGGTAAACTGCCCACTTGGCAGTACATCAAGTGTATC
