>Addgene plasmid #63666 | px330-SID4X-dCas9 | addgene partial sequence | sequence record 107862 | BGH-rev 5'-TAGAAGGCACAGTCGAGG-3'
GTGATGATGACCGGTCAGTCACCCCCAAGCTGTGACAAATCTATCCGAGTTTCATATAATCCCGTGATGG
ATTGGTGAATCAGTGTCGCGTCTAGCACCTCCTTGGTAGAAGTGTATCGTTTGCGATCTATCGTTGTGTC
AAAATACTTGAATGCGGCTGGAGCGCCGAGGTTGGTAAGAGTAAACAAATGGATAATATTTTCCGCCTGC
TCACGTATGGGTTTATCCCTGTGCTTGTTGTATGCGCTTAATACTTTGTCCAGATTGGCATCAGCTAGGA
TGACTCTCTTACTGAATTCCGAAATTTGCTCTATGATTTCGTCGAGATAATGTTTGTGCTGCTCAACAAA
AAGTTGCTTCTGTTCGTTATCTTCAGGTGAACCTTTCAACTTCTCGTAATGGGACGCTAAATACAGGAAA
TTCACGTATTTAGACGGTAGTGCGAGTTCGTTCCCCTTTTGAAGCTCTCCGGCGCTAGCCAACATCCGTT
TTCGGCCATTTTCTAACTCAAACAGACTATACTTTGGTAGTTTAATTATGAGATCCTTTTTTACTTCCTT
GTAACCTTTCGCCTCAAGGAAGTCGATGGGGTTCTTTTCAAAAGACGAGCGCTCCATAATCGTTATCCCC
AATAATTCTTTGACTGACTTCAGTTTCTTGGATTTTCCCTTCTCAACTTTTGCCACTACTAGGACAGAAT
AGGCAACTGTAGGGCTATCGAAGCCACCGTACTTTTTCGGGTCCCAGTCCTTT
