>Addgene plasmid #63666 | px330-SID4X-dCas9 | addgene partial sequence | sequence record 109679 | KJdCas9-F1 5'-GACGTCACAAACCGGAAAAC-3'
AACGACTCAGAAGGGGCAAAAAAACAGTCGAGAGCGGATGAAGAGAATAGAAGAGGGTATTAAAGAACTG
GGCAGCCAGATCTTAAAGGAGCATCCTGTGGAAAATACCCAATTGCAGAACGAGAAACTTTACCTCTATT
ACCTACAAAATGGAAGGGACATGTATGTTGATCAGGAACTGGACATAAACCGTTTATCTGATTACGACGT
CGATGCCATTGTACCCCAATCCTTTTTGAAGGACGATTCAATCGACAATAAAGTGCTTACACGCTCGGAT
AAGAACCGAGGGAAAAGTGACAATGTTCCAAGCGAGGAAGTCGTAAAGAAAATGAAGAACTATTGGCGGC
AGCTCCTAAATGCGAAACTGATAACGCAAAGAAAGTTCGATAACTTAACTAAAGCTGAGAGGGGTGGCTT
GTCTGAACTTGACAAGGCCGGATTTATTAAACGTCAGCTCGTGGAAACCCGCCAAATCACAAAGCATGTT
GCACAGATACTAGATTCCCGAATGAATACGAAATACGACGAGAACGATAAGCTGATTCGGGAAGTCAAAG
TAATCACTTTAAAGTCAAAATTGGTGTCGGACTTCAGAAAGGATTTTCAATTCTATAAAGTTAGGGAGAT
AAATAACTACCACCATGCGCACGACGCTTATCTTAATGCCGTCGTAGGGACCGCACTCATTAAGAAATAC
CCGAAGCTAGAAAGTGAGTTTGTGTATGGTGATTACAAAGTTTATGACGTCCGTAAGATGATCGCGAAAA
GCGAACAGGAGATAGGCAAGGCTACAGCCAAATACTTCTTTTATTCTAACATTATGAATT
